Addgene plasmid #99923: pcDNA3-HA-REDD1 101-232 (#183)
Purpose: mammalian expression
Depositing lab: James Brugarolas. Depositing organization: University of Texas Southwestern Medical Center. Publication: Structural analysis and functional implications of the negative mTORC1 regulator REDD1. Vega-Rubin-de-Celis S, Abdallah Z, Kinch L, Grishin NV, Brugarolas J, Zhang X. Biochemistry. 2010 Mar 23;49(11):2491-501. doi: 10.1021/bi902135e. PubMed 20166753.
Backbone
  Vector backbone: pcDNA3.1
  Backbone manufacturer: Invitrogen
  Vector type: Mammalian Expression
Growth in bacteria
  Bacterial resistance: Ampicillin, 100 μg/mL
  Growth temperature: 37°C
  Growth strain: DH5alpha
  Copy number: Unknown
Gene/Insert
  Gene/Insert name: REDD1
  Species: H. sapiens (human)
  Mutation: N-terminal deletion; encodes AA 101-232
  Entrez Gene: DDIT4 (a.k.a. Dig2, REDD-1, REDD1)
  Tag / fusion protein: HA (C terminal on insert)
  Cloning method: Restriction Enzyme; 5′ cloning site Unknown (unknown if destroyed); 3′ cloning site Unknown (unknown if destroyed)
Terms and licenses: Academic/Nonprofit Terms; Industry Terms: Not Available to Industry
How to cite: pcDNA3-HA-REDD1 101-232 (#183) was a gift from James Brugarolas (Addgene plasmid # 99923 ; http://n2t.net/addgene:99923 ; RRID:Addgene_99923)
