[The description below was written by a language model from this plasmid's Addgene catalogue record and pLannotate feature annotations shown in this document.]
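Description:
pcDNA3-HA-REDD1 101-232 is a mammalian expression plasmid of about 5.9 kb, built on an Invitrogen pcDNA3-series backbone (catalogued as pcDNA3.1) and encoding an N-terminally truncated form of human REDD1 (gene symbol DDIT4). The insert covers amino acids 101–232, so the first 100 residues are deleted. It is transcribed from the human cytomegalovirus immediate-early enhancer and promoter and terminated by the bovine growth hormone polyadenylation signal. T7 and SP6 phage promoters flank the cloning region and can serve for in vitro transcription or as sequencing primer sites. An HA epitope is fused to the protein; both the catalogue entry and the feature table place it at the C-terminal end of the REDD1 fragment, where a short HA-matching segment directly follows the coding sequence, even though the plasmid name lists HA first. The restriction sites used for cloning are not recorded.

In E. coli the plasmid replicates from a high-copy ColE1/pUC-type origin and is selected with ampicillin through the β-lactamase gene. An f1 origin is also present and allows single-stranded DNA production. For mammalian cells, an SV40 early promoter drives a neomycin phosphotransferase gene followed by the SV40 polyadenylation signal, which permits G418 selection of stable transfectants. The annotated HIV-1 LTR, ble, lacI and bom fragments are short partial matches and are probably backbone remnants rather than functional elements.

REDD1 is a stress-responsive negative regulator of mTORC1 that acts through the TSC1–TSC2 pathway. This deletion construct comes from a structure–function study of REDD1 and is suited to testing whether the C-terminal portion of the protein is enough for expression, stability and mTORC1 inhibition in transfected cells, with the HA tag allowing detection by immunoblotting or immunoprecipitation.
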