Features (pLannotate 1.2.2; 22 found; start..end, strand, type, name):
      1..380     +  enhancer       CMV enhancer: human cytomegalovirus immediate early enhancer
    381..584     +  promoter       CMV promoter: human cytomegalovirus (CMV) immediate early promoter
    580..613     +  LTR            5' LTR (truncated) (fragment): truncated 5' long terminal repeat (LTR) from HIV-1
    629..647     +  promoter       T7 promoter: promoter for bacteriophage T7 RNA polymerase
    685..1083    +  CDS            DDIT4 (fragment): DDIT4_HUMAN - Also known as REDD1, RTP801. Experimental evidence at protein level: Swiss-Prot protein existence level 1. Regulates cell growth, proliferation and survival via inhibition of the activity of the mammalian target of rapamycin complex 1 (mTORC1). Inhibition of mTORC1 is mediated by a pathway that involves DDIT4/REDD1, AKT1, the TSC1-TSC2 complex and the GTPase RHEB. Plays an important role in responses to cellular energy levels and cellular stress, including responses to hypoxia and DNA damage. Regulates p53/TP53-mediated apoptosis in response to DNA damage via its effect on mTORC1
   1084..1111    +  CDS            3xHA (fragment): three tandem HA epitope tags
   1174..1192    -  promoter       SP6 promoter: promoter for bacteriophage SP6 RNA polymerase
   1218..1442    +  polyA_signal   bGH poly(A) signal: bovine growth hormone polyadenylation signal
   1446..1467    +  promoter       SV40 promoter (fragment): SV40 enhancer and early promoter
   1488..1916    +  rep_origin     f1 ori (sequence partly withheld): f1 bacteriophage origin of replication; arrow indicates direction of (+) strand synthesis
   1930..2259    +  promoter       SV40 promoter: SV40 enhancer and early promoter
   2326..3117    +  CDS            neo: KKA2_KLEPN - Also known as kan, nptII. Experimental evidence at protein level: Swiss-Prot protein existence level 1. Resistance to kanamycin, neomycin, paromomycin, ribostamycin, butirosin and gentamicin B. From Klebsiella pneumoniae.
   3141..3299    +  CDS            ble (fragment): BLE_KLEPN - Experimental evidence at protein level: Swiss-Prot protein existence level 1. Binding protein with a strong affinity to the bleomycin family of antibiotics. Binds to CL990; an antimitotic-antibiotic compound. From Klebsiella pneumoniae.
   3294..3415    +  polyA_signal   SV40 poly(A) signal: SV40 polyadenylation signal
   3488..3504    -  protein_bind   lac operator: The lac repressor binds to the lac operator to inhibit transcription in E. coli. This inhibition can be relieved by adding lactose or isopropyl-β-D-thiogalactopyranoside (IPTG). lac repressor encoded by lacI
   3512..3542    -  promoter       lac promoter: promoter for the E. coli lac operon
   3557..3578    -  protein_bind   CAP binding site: CAP binding activates transcription in the presence of cAMP. E. coli catabolite activator protein
   3591..3683    -  CDS            lacI (fragment): lac repressor; lacI; The lac repressor binds to the lac operator to inhibit transcription in E. coli. This inhibition can be relieved by adding lactose or isopropyl-β-D-thiogalactopyranoside (IPTG).
   3866..4454    -  rep_origin     ori: high-copy-number ColE1/pMB1/pBR322/pUC origin of replication
   4625..5485    -  CDS            AmpR: β-lactamase; bla; confers resistance to ampicillin, carbenicillin, and related antibiotics
   5486..5590    -  promoter       AmpR promoter: bla
   5649..5701    -  misc_feature   bom (fragment): basis of mobility region from pBR322
>Addgene plasmid #99923 | pcDNA3-HA-REDD1 101-232 (#183) | addgene full sequence | sequence record 197989 | Addgene NGS Result
GACATTGATTATTGACTAGTTATTAATAGTAATCAATTACGGGGTCATTAGTTCATAGCCCATATATGGA
GTTCCGCGTTACATAACTTACGGTAAATGGCCCGCCTGGCTGACCGCCCAACGACCCCCGCCCATTGACG
TCAATAATGACGTATGTTCCCATAGTAACGCCAATAGGGACTTTCCATTGACGTCAATGGGTGGAGTATT
TACGGTAAACTGCCCACTTGGCAGTACATCAAGTGTATCATATGCCAAGTACGCCCCCTATTGACGTCAA
TGACGGTAAATGGCCCGCCTGGCATTATGCCCAGTACATGACCTTATGGGACTTTCCTACTTGGCAGTAC
ATCTACGTATTAGTCATCGCTATTACCATGGTGATGCGGTTTTGGCAGTACATCAATGGGCGTGGATAGC
GGTTTGACTCACGGGGATTTCCAAGTCTCCACCCCATTGACGTCAATGGGAGTTTGTTTTGGCACCAAAA
TCAACGGGACTTTCCAAAATGTCGTAACAACTCCGCCCCATTGACGCAAATGGGCGGTAGGCGTGTACGG
TGGGAGGTCTATATAAGCAGAGCTCTCTGGCTAACTAGAGAACCCACTGCTTACTGGCTTATCGAAATTA
ATACGACTCACTATAGGGAGACCCAAGCTTGGTACCGAGCTCGGATCCGCCACCATGCAGGAGAGCCTGG
CCCAGGCGCGGCTGGGCTCTCGACGCCCTGCGCGCCTGCTGATGCCTAGCCAGTTGGTAAGCCAGGTGGG
CAAAGAACTACTGCGCCTGGCCTACAGCGAGCCGTGCGGCCTGCGGGGGGCGCTGCTGGACGTCTGCGTG
GAGCAGGGCAAGAGCTGCCACAGCGTGGGCCAGCTGGCACTCGACCCCAGCCTGGTGCCCACCTTCCAGC
TGACCCTCGTGCTGCGCCTGGACTCACGACTCTGGCCCAAGATCCAGGGGCTGTTTAGCTCCGCCAACTC
TCCCTTCCTCCCTGGCTTCAGCCAGTCCCTGACGCTGAGCACTGGCTTCCGAGTCATCAAGAAGAAGCTG
TACAGCTCGGAACAGCTGCTCATTGAGGAGTGTTACCCATACGATGTTCCAGATTACGCTTGAGAATTCT
GCAGATATCCATCACACTGGCGGCCGCTCGAGCATGCATCTAGAGGGCCCTATTCTATAGTGTCACCTAA
ATGCTAGAGCTCGCTGATCAGCCTCGACTGTGCCTTCTAGTTGCCAGCCATCTGTTGTTTGCCCCTCCCC
CGTGCCTTCCTTGACCCTGGAAGGTGCCACTCCCACTGTCCTTTCCTAATAAAATGAGGAAATTGCATCG
CATTGTCTGAGTAGGTGTCATTCTATTCTGGGGGGTGGGGTGGGGCAGGACAGCAAGGGGGAGGATTGGG
AAGACAATAGCAGGCATGCTGGGGATGCGGTGGGCTCTATGGCTTCTGAGGCGGAAAGAACCAGCTGGGG
CTCTAGGGGGTATCCCC
[124 nt withheld, positions 1488-1611]
C
[91 nt withheld, positions 1613-1703]
A
[49 nt withheld, positions 1705-1753]
CCTTTGACGTTGGAGTCCACGTTCTTT
[37 nt withheld, positions 1781-1817]
ACCCTATCTCGGTCTATTCTTTTGATTTATAAGGGATTTTGCCGATTTCGGCCTATTGGTTAAAAAATGA
GCTGATTTAACAAAAATTTAACGCGAATTAATTCTGTGGAATGTGTGTCAGTTAGGGTGTGGAAAGTCCC
CAGGCTCCCCAGCAGGCAGAAGTATGCAAAGCATGCATCTCAATTAGTCAGCAACCAGGTGTGGAAAGTC
CCCAGGCTCCCCAGCAGGCAGAAGTATGCAAAGCATGCATCTCAATTAGTCAGCAACCATAGTCCCGCCC
CTAACTCCGCCCATCCCGCCCCTAACTCCGCCCAGTTCCGCCCATTCTCCGCCCCATGGCTGACTAATTT
TTTTTATTTATGCAGAGGCCGAGGCCGCCTCTGCCTCTGAGCTATTCCAGAAGTAGTGAGGAGGCTTTTT
TGGAGGCCTAGGCTTTTGCAAAAAGCTCCCGGGAGCTTGTATATCCATTTTCGGATCTGATCAAGAGACA
GGATGAGGATCGTTTCGCATGATTGAACAAGATGGATTGCACGCAGGTTCTCCGGCCGCTTGGGTGGAGA
GGCTATTCGGCTATGACTGGGCACAACAGACAATCGGCTGCTCTGATGCCGCCGTGTTCCGGCTGTCAGC
GCAGGGGCGCCCGGTTCTTTTTGTCAAGACCGACCTGTCCGGTGCCCTGAATGAACTGCAGGACGAGGCA
GCGCGGCTATCGTGGCTGGCCACGACGGGCGTTCCTTGCGCAGCTGTGCTCGACGTTGTCACTGAAGCGG
GAAGGGACTGGCTGCTATTGGGCGAAGTGCCGGGGCAGGATCTCCTGTCATCTCACCTTGCTCCTGCCGA
GAAAGTATCCATCATGGCTGATGCAATGCGGCGGCTGCATACGCTTGATCCGGCTACCTGCCCATTCGAC
CACCAAGCGAAACATCGCATCGAGCGAGCACGTACTCGGATGGAAGCCGGTCTTGTCGATCAGGATGATC
TGGACGAAGAGCATCAGGGGCTCGCGCCAGCCGAACTGTTCGCCAGGCTCAAGGCGCGCATGCCCGACGG
CGAGGATCTCGTCGTGACCCATGGCGATGCCTGCTTGCCGAATATCATGGTGGAAAATGGCCGCTTTTCT
GGATTCATCGACTGTGGCCGGCTGGGTGTGGCGGACCGCTATCAGGACATAGCGTTGGCTACCCGTGATA
TTGCTGAAGAGCTTGGCGGCGAATGGGCTGACCGCTTCCTCGTGCTTTACGGTATCGCCGCTCCCGATTC
GCAGCGCATCGCCTTCTATCGCCTTCTTGACGAGTTCTTCTGAGCGGGACTCTGGGGTTCGAAATGACCG
ACCAAGCGACGCCCAACCTGCCATCACGAGATTTCGATTCCACCGCCGCCTTCTATGAAAGGTTGGGCTT
CGGAATCGTTTTCCGGGACGCCGGCTGGATGATCCTCCAGCGCGGGGATCTCATGCTGGAGTTCTTCGCC
CACCCCAACTTGTTTATTGCAGCTTATAATGGTTACAAATAAAGCAATAGCATCACAAATTTCACAAATA
AAGCATTTTTTTCACTGCATTCTAGTTGTGGTTTGTCCAAACTCATCAATGTATCTTATCATGTCTGTAT
ACCGTCGACCTCTAGCTAGAGCTTGGCGTAATCATGGTCATAGCTGTTTCCTGTGTGAAATTGTTATCCG
CTCACAATTCCACACAACATACGAGCCGGAAGCATAAAGTGTAAAGCCTGGGGTGCCTAATGAGTGAGCT
AACTCACATTAATTGCGTTGCGCTCACTGCCCGCTTTCCAGTCGGGAAACCTGTCGTGCCAGCTGCATTA
ATGAATCGGCCAACGCGCGGGGAGAGGCGGTTTGCGTATTGGGCGCTCTTCCGCTTCCTCGCTCACTGAC
TCGCTGCGCTCGGTCGTTCGGCTGCGGCGAGCGGTATCAGCTCACTCAAAGGCGGTAATACGGTTATCCA
CAGAATCAGGGGATAACGCAGGAAAGAACATGTGAGCAAAAGGCCAGCAAAAGGCCAGGAACCGTAAAAA
GGCCGCGTTGCTGGCGTTTTTCCATAGGCTCCGCCCCCCTGACGAGCATCACAAAAATCGACGCTCAAGT
CAGAGGTGGCGAAACCCGACAGGACTATAAAGATACCAGGCGTTTCCCCCTGGAAGCTCCCTCGTGCGCT
CTCCTGTTCCGACCCTGCCGCTTACCGGATACCTGTCCGCCTTTCTCCCTTCGGGAAGCGTGGCGCTTTC
TCATAGCTCACGCTGTAGGTATCTCAGTTCGGTGTAGGTCGTTCGCTCCAAGCTGGGCTGTGTGCACGAA
CCCCCCGTTCAGCCCGACCGCTGCGCCTTATCCGGTAACTATCGTCTTGAGTCCAACCCGGTAAGACACG
ACTTATCGCCACTGGCAGCAGCCACTGGTAACAGGATTAGCAGAGCGAGGTATGTAGGCGGTGCTACAGA
GTTCTTGAAGTGGTGGCCTAACTACGGCTACACTAGAAGAACAGTATTTGGTATCTGCGCTCTGCTGAAG
CCAGTTACCTTCGGAAAAAGAGTTGGTAGCTCTTGATCCGGCAAACAAACCACCGCTGGTAGCGGTGGTT
TTTTTGTTTGCAAGCAGCAGATTACGCGCAGAAAAAAAGGATCTCAAGAAGATCCTTTGATCTTTTCTAC
GGGGTCTGACGCTCAGTGGAACGAAAACTCACGTTAAGGGATTTTGGTCATGAGATTATCAAAAAGGATC
TTCACCTAGATCCTTTTAAATTAAAAATGAAGTTTTAAATCAATCTAAAGTATATATGAGTAAACTTGGT
CTGACAGTTACCAATGCTTAATCAGTGAGGCACCTATCTCAGCGATCTGTCTATTTCGTTCATCCATAGT
TGCCTGACTCCCCGTCGTGTAGATAACTACGATACGGGAGGGCTTACCATCTGGCCCCAGTGCTGCAATG
ATACCGCGAGACCCACGCTCACCGGCTCCAGATTTATCAGCAATAAACCAGCCAGCCGGAAGGGCCGAGC
GCAGAAGTGGTCCTGCAACTTTATCCGCCTCCATCCAGTCTATTAATTGTTGCCGGGAAGCTAGAGTAAG
TAGTTCGCCAGTTAATAGTTTGCGCAACGTTGTTGCCATTGCTACAGGCATCGTGGTGTCACGCTCGTCG
TTTGGTATGGCTTCATTCAGCTCCGGTTCCCAACGATCAAGGCGAGTTACATGATCCCCCATGTTGTGCA
AAAAAGCGGTTAGCTCCTTCGGTCCTCCGATCGTTGTCAGAAGTAAGTTGGCCGCAGTGTTATCACTCAT
GGTTATGGCAGCACTGCATAATTCTCTTACTGTCATGCCATCCGTAAGATGCTTTTCTGTGACTGGTGAG
TACTCAACCAAGTCATTCTGAGAATAGTGTATGCGGCGACCGAGTTGCTCTTGCCCGGCGTCAATACGGG
ATAATACCGCGCCACATAGCAGAACTTTAAAAGTGCTCATCATTGGAAAACGTTCTTCGGGGCGAAAACT
CTCAAGGATCTTACCGCTGTTGAGATCCAGTTCGATGTAACCCACTCGTGCACCCAACTGATCTTCAGCA
TCTTTTACTTTCACCAGCGTTTCTGGGTGAGCAAAAACAGGAAGGCAAAATGCCGCAAAAAAGGGAATAA
GGGCGACACGGAAATGTTGAATACTCATACTCTTCCTTTTTCAATATTATTGAAGCATTTATCAGGGTTA
TTGTCTCATGAGCGGATACATATTTGAATGTATTTAGAAAAATAAACAAATAGGGGTTCCGCGCACATTT
CCCCGAAAAGTGCCACCTGACGTCGACGGATCGGGAGATCTCCCGATCCCCTATGGTGCACTCTCAGTAC
AATCTGCTCTGATGCCGCATAGTTAAGCCAGTATCTGCTCCCTGCTTGTGTGTTGGAGGTCGCTGAGTAG
TGCGCGAGCAAAATTTAAGCTACAACAAGGCAAGGCTTGACCGACAATTGCATGAAGAATCTGCTTAGGG
TTAGGCGTTTTGCGCTGCTTCGCGATGTACGGGCCAGATATACGCGTT
